>Addgene plasmid #220169 | pGM63 | addgene full sequence | sequence record 435681 | Addgene NGS Result
GTCGACGGATCGGGAGATCTCCCGATCCCCTATGGTGCACTCTCAGTACAATCTGCTCTGATGCCGCATA
GTTAAGCCAGTATCTGCTCCCTGCTTGTGTGTTGGAGGTCGCTGAGTAGTGCGCGAGCAAAATTTAAGCT
ACAACAAGGCAAGGCTTGACCGACAATTGCATGAAGAATCTGCTTAGGGTTAGGCGTTTTGCGCTGCTTC
GCGATGTACGGGCCAGATATACGCGTTGACATTGATTATTGACTAGTTATTAATAGTAATCAATTACGGG
GTCATTAGTTCATAGCCCATATATGGAGTTCCGCGTTACATAACTTACGGTAAATGGCCCGCCTGGCTGA
CCGCCCAACGACCCCCGCCCATTGACGTCAATAATGACGTATGTTCCCATAGTAACGCCAATAGGGACTT
TCCATTGACGTCAATGGGTGGAGTATTTACGGTAAACTGCCCACTTGGCAGTACATCAAGTGTATCATAT
GCCAAGTACGCCCCCTATTGACGTCAATGACGGTAAATGGCCCGCCTGGCATTATGCCCAGTACATGACC
TTATGGGACTTTCCTACTTGGCAGTACATCTACGTATTAGTCATCGCTATTACCATGGTGATGCGGTTTT
GGCAGTACATCAATGGGCGTGGATAGCGGTTTGACTCACGGGGATTTCCAAGTCTCCACCCCATTGACGT
CAATGGGAGTTTGTTTTGGCACCAAAATCAACGGGACTTTCCAAAATGTCGTAACAACTCCGCCCCATTG
ACGCAAATGGGCGGTAGGCGTGTACGGTGGGAGGTCTATATAAGCAGCGCGTTTTGCCTGTACTGGGTCT
CTCTGGTTAGACCAGATCTGAGCCTGGGAGCTCTCTGGCTAACTAGGGAACCCACTGCTTAAGCCTCAAT
AAAGCTTGCCTTGAGTGCTTCAAGTAGTGTGTGCCCGTCTGTTGTGTGACTCTGGTAACTAGAGATCCCT
CAGACCCTTTTAGTCAGTGTGGAAAATCTCTAGCAGTGGCGCCCGAACAGGGACTTGAAAGCGAAAGGGA
AACCAGAGGAGCTCTCTCGACGCAGGACTCGGCTTGCTGAAGCGCGCACGGCAAGAGGCGAGGGGCGGCG
ACTGGTGAGTACGCCAAAAATTTTGACTAGCGGAGGCTAGAAGGAGAGAGATGGGTGCGAGAGCGTCAGT
ATTAAGCGGGGGAGAATTAGATCGCGATGGGAAAAAATTCGGTTAAGGCCAGGGGGAAAGAAAAAATATA
AATTAAAACATATAGTATGGGCAAGCAGGGAGCTAGAACGATTCGCAGTTAATCCTGGCCTGTTAGAAAC
ATCAGAAGGCTGTAGACAAATACTGGGACAGCTACAACCATCCCTTCAGACAGGATCAGAAGAACTTAGA
TCATTATATAATACAGTAGCAACCCTCTATTGTGTGCATCAAAGGATAGAGATAAAAGACACCAAGGAAG
CTTTAGACAAGATAGAGGAAGAGCAAAACAAAAGTAAGACCACCGCACAGCAAGCGGCCGGCCGCTGATC
TTCAGACCTGGAGGAGGAGATATGAGGGACAATTGGAGAAGTGAATTATATAAATATAAAGTAGTAAAAA
TTGAACCATTAGGAGTAGCACCCACCAAGGCAAAGAGAAGAGTGGTGCAGAGAGAAAAAAGAGCAGTGGG
AATAGGAGCTTTGTTCCTTGGGTTCTTGGGAGCAGCAGGAAGCACTATGGGCGCAGCGTCAATGACGCTG
ACGGTACAGGCCAGACAATTATTGTCTGGTATAGTGCAGCAGCAGAACAATTTGCTGAGGGCTATTGAGG
CGCAACAGCATCTGTTGCAACTCACAGTCTGGGGCATCAAGCAGCTCCAGGCAAGAATCCTGGCTGTGGA
AAGATACCTAAAGGATCAACAGCTCCTGGGGATTTGGGGTTGCTCTGGAAAACTCATTTGCACCACTGCT
GTGCCTTGGAATGCTAGTTGGAGTAATAAATCTCTGGAACAGATTTGGAATCACACGACCTGGATGGAGT
GGGACAGAGAAATTAACAATTACACAAGCTTAATACACTCCTTAATTGAAGAATCGCAAAACCAGCAAGA
AAAGAATGAACAAGAATTATTGGAATTAGATAAATGGGCAAGTTTGTGGAATTGGTTTAACATAACAAAT
TGGCTGTGGTATATAAAATTATTCATAATGATAGTAGGAGGCTTGGTAGGTTTAAGAATAGTTTTTGCTG
TACTTTCTATAGTGAATAGAGTTAGGCAGGGATATTCACCATTATCGTTTCAGACCCACCTCCCAACCCC
GAGGGGACCCGACAGGCCCGAAGGAATAGAAGAAGAAGGTGGAGAGAGAGACAGAGACAGATCCATTCGA
TTAGTGAACGGATCGGCACTGCGTGCGCCAATTCTGCAGACAAATGGCAGTATTCATCCACAATTTTAAA
AGAAAAGGGGGGATTGGGGGGTACAGTGCAGGGGAAAGAATAGTAGACATAATAGCAACAGACATACAAA
CTAAAGAATTACAAAAACAAATTACAAAAATTCAAAATTTTCGGGTTTATTACAGGGACAGCAGAGATCC
AGTTTGGTTAGTACCGGGCCCGCTCTAGAGATCCGACGCGCCATCTCTAGGCCCGCGCCGGCCCCCTCGC
ACGGACTTGTGGGAGAAGCTCGGCTACTCCCCTGCCCCGGTTAATTTGCATATAATATTTCCTAGTAACT
ATAGAGGCTTAATGTGCGATAAAAGACAGATAATCTGTTCTTTTTAATACTAGCTACATTTTACATGATA
GGCTTGGATTTCTATAACTTCGTATAGCATACATTATACGAAGTTATAAACAGCACAAAAGGAAACTCAC
CCTAACTGTAAAGTAATTGTGTGTTTTGAGACTATAAGTATCCCTTGGAGAACCACCTTGTTGGGCGAAG
GAAGACCGAGGGAGTTTAAGAGCTAAGCTGGAAACAGCATAGCAAGTTTAAATAAGGCTAGTCCGTTATC
AACTTGAAAAAGTGGCACCGAGTCGGTGCTTTTTTTCTCGAGTACTAGGATCCATTAGGCGGCCGCGTGG
ATAACCGTATTACCGCCATGCATGTGCCCGTCAGTGGGCAGAGCGCACATCGCCCACAGTCCCCGAGAAG
TTGGGGGGAGGGGTCGGCAATTGAACCGGTGCCTAGAGAAGGTGGCGCGGGGTAAACTGGGAAAGTGATG
TCGTGTACTGGCTCCGCCTTTTTCCCGAGGGTGGGGGAGAACCGTATATAAGTGCAGTAGTCGCCGTGAA
CGTTCTTTTTCGCAACGGGTTTGCCGCCAGAACACAGGTAAGTGCCGTGTGTGGTTCCCGCGGGCCTGGC
CTCTTTACGGGTTATGGCCCTTGCGTGCCTTGAATTACTTCCACCTGGCTGCAGTACGTGATTCTTGATC
CCGAGCTTCGGGTTGGAAGTGGGTGGGAGAGTTCGAGGCCTTGCGCTTAAGGAGCCCCTTCGCCTCGTGC
TTGAGTTGAGGCCTGGCCTGGGCGCTGGGGCCGCCGCGTGCGAATCTGGTGGCACCTTCGCGCCTGTCTC
GCTGCTTTCGATAAGTCTCTAGCCATTTAAAATTTTTGATGACCTGCTGCGACGCTTTTTTTCTGGCAAG
ATAGTCTTGTAAATGCGGGCCAAGATCTGCACACTGGTATTTCGGTTTTTGGGGCCGCGGGCGGCGACGG
GGCCCGTGCGTCCCAGCGCACATGTTCGGCGAGGCGGGGCCTGCGAGCGCGGCCACCGAGAATCGGACGG
GGGTAGTCTCAAGCTGGCCGGCCTGCTCTGGTGCCTGGCCTCGCGCCGCCGTGTATCGCCCCGCCCTGGG
CGGCAAGGCTGGCCCGGTCGGCACCAGTTGCGTGAGCGGAAAGATGGCCGCTTCCCGGCCCTGCTGCAGG
GAGCTCAAAATGGAGGACGCGGCGCTCGGGAGAGCGGGCGGGTGAGTCACCCACACAAAGGAAAAGGGCC
TTTCCGTCCTCAGCCGTCGCTTCATGTGACTCCACGGAGTACCGGGCGCCGTCCAGGCACCTCGATTAGT
TCTCGCGCTTTTGGAGTACGTCGTCTTTAGGTTGGGGGGAGGGGTTTTATGCGATGGAGTTTCCCCACAC
TGAGTGGGTGGAGACTGAAGTTAGGCCAGCTTGGCACTTGATGTAATTCTCCTTGGAATTTGCCCTTTTT
GAGTTTGGATCTTGGTTCATTCTCAAGCCTCAGACAGTGGTTCAAAGTTTTTTTCTTCCATTTCAGGTGT
CGTGAGCTAGCCCACCATGACCGAGTACAAGCCCACGGTGCGCCTCGCCACCCGCGACGACGTCCCCCGG
GCCGTACGCACCCTCGCCGCCGCGTTCGCCGACTACCCCGCCACGCGCCACACCGTCGACCCGGACCGCC
ACATCGAGCGGGTCACCGAGCTGCAAGAACTCTTCCTCACGCGCGTCGGGCTCGACATCGGCAAGGTGTG
GGTCGCGGACGACGGCGCCGCGGTGGCGGTCTGGACCACGCCGGAGAGCGTCGAAGCGGGGGCGGTGTTC
GCCGAGATCGGCCCGCGCATGGCCGAGTTGAGCGGTTCCCGGCTGGCCGCGCAGCAACAGATGGAAGGCC
TCCTGGCGCCGCACCGGCCCAAGGAGCCCGCGTGGTTCCTGGCCACCGTCGGCGTCTCGCCCGACCACCA
GGGCAAGGGTCTGGGCAGCGCCGTCGTGCTCCCCGGAGTGGAGGCGGCCGAGCGCGCCGGGGTGCCCGCC
TTCCTGGAGACCTCCGCGCCCCGCAACCTCCCCTTCTACGAGCGGCTCGGCTTCACCGTCACCGCCGACG
TCGAGGTGCCCGAAGGACCGCGCACCTGGTGCATGACCCGCAAGCCCGGTGCCGGATCGGGAGAGGGCAG
AGGAAGTCTGCTAACATGCGGTGACGTCGAGGAGAATCCTGGCCCACCGGTCGCCACCAGCGAGCTGATT
AAGGAGAACATGCACATGAAGCTGTACATGGAGGGCACCGTGGACAACCATCACTTCAAGTGCACATCCG
AGGGCGAAGGCAAGCCCTACGAGGGCACCCAGACCATGAGAATCAAGGTGGTCGAGGGCGGCCCTCTCCC
CTTCGCCTTCGACATCCTGGCTACTAGCTTCCTCTACGGCAGCAAGACCTTCATCAACCACACCCAGGGC
ATCCCCGACTTCTTCAAGCAGTCCTTCCCTGAGGGCTTCACATGGGAGAGAGTCACCACATACGAAGACG
GGGGCGTGCTGACCGCTACCCAGGACACCAGCCTCCAGGACGGCTGCCTCATCTACAACGTCAAGATCAG
AGGGGTGAACTTCACATCCAACGGCCCTGTGATGCAGAAGAAAACACTCGGCTGGGAGGCCTTCACCGAG
ACGCTGTACCCCGCTGACGGCGGCCTGGAAGGCAGAAACGACATGGCCCTGAAGCTCGTGGGCGGGAGCC
ATCTGATCGCAAACATCAAGACCACATATAGATCCAAGAAACCCGCTAAGAACCTCAAGATGCCTGGCGT
CTACTATGTGGACTACAGACTGGAAAGAATCAAGGAGGCCAACAACGAGACCTACGTCGAGCAGCACGAG
GTGGCAGTGGCCAGATACTGCGACCTCCCTAGCAAACTGGGGCACAAGCTTAATTAAGAATTCGTCGAGG
GACCTAATAACTTCGTATAGCATACATTATACGAAGTTATACATGTTTAAGGGTTCCGGTTCCACTAGGT
ACAATTCGATATCAAGCTTATCGATAATCAACCTCTGGATTACAAAATTTGTGAAAGATTGACTGGTATT
CTTAACTATGTTGCTCCTTTTACGCTATGTGGATACGCTGCTTTAATGCCTTTGTATCATGCTATTGCTT
CCCGTATGGCTTTCATTTTCTCCTCCTTGTATAAATCCTGGTTGCTGTCTCTTTATGAGGAGTTGTGGCC
CGTTGTCAGGCAACGTGGCGTGGTGTGCACTGTGTTTGCTGACGCAACCCCCACTGGTTGGGGCATTGCC
ACCACCTGTCAGCTCCTTTCCGGGACTTTCGCTTTCCCCCTCCCTATTGCCACGGCGGAACTCATCGCCG
CCTGCCTTGCCCGCTGCTGGACAGGGGCTCGGCTGTTGGGCACTGACAATTCCGTGGTGTTGTCGGGGAA
ATCATCGTCCTTTCCTTGGCTGCTCGCCTGTGTTGCCACCTGGATTCTGCGCGGGACGTCCTTCTGCTAC
GTCCCTTCGGCCCTCAATCCAGCGGACCTTCCTTCCCGCGGCCTGCTGCCGGCTCTGCGGCCTCTTCCGC
GTCTTCGCCTTCGCCCTCAGACGAGTCGGATCTCCCTTTGGGCCGCCTCCCCGCATCGATACCGTCGACC
TCGATCGAGACCTAGAAAAACATGGAGCAATCACAAGTAGCAATACAGCAGCTACCAATGCTGATTGTGC
CTGGCTAGAAGCACAAGAGGAGGAGGAGGTGGGTTTTCCAGTCACACCTCAGGTACCTTTAAGACCAATG
ACTTACAAGGCAGCTGTAGATCTTAGCCACTTTTTAAAAGAAAAGGGGGGACTGGAAGGGCTAATTCACT
CCCAACGAAGACAAGATATCCTTGATCTGTGGATCTACCACACACAAGGCTACTTCCCTGATTGGCAGAA
CTACACACCAGGGCCAGGGATCAGATATCCACTGACCTTTGGATGGTGCTACAAGCTAGTACCAGTTGAG
CAAGAGAAGGTAGAAGAAGCCAATGAAGGAGAGAACACCCGCTTGTTACACCCTGTGAGCCTGCATGGGA
TGGATGACCCGGAGAGAGAAGTATTAGAGTGGAGGTTTGACAGCCGCCTAGCATTTCATCACATGGCCCG
AGAGCTGCATCCGGACTGTACTGGGTCTCTCTGGTTAGACCAGATCTGAGCCTGGGAGCTCTCTGGCTAA
CTAGGGAACCCACTGCTTAAGCCTCAATAAAGCTTGCCTTGAGTGCTTCAAGTAGTGTGTGCCCGTCTGT
TGTGTGACTCTGGTAACTAGAGATCCCTCAGACCCTTTTAGTCAGTGTGGAAAATCTCTAGCAGCATGTG
AGCAAAAGGCCAGCAAAAGGCCAGGAACCGTAAAAAGGCCGCGTTGCTGGCGTTTTTCCATAGGCTCCGC
CCCCCTGACGAGCATCACAAAAATCGACGCTCAAGTCAGAGGTGGCGAAACCCGACAGGACTATAAAGAT
ACCAGGCGTTTCCCCCTGGAAGCTCCCTCGTGCGCTCTCCTGTTCCGACCCTGCCGCTTACCGGATACCT
GTCCGCCTTTCTCCCTTCGGGAAGCGTGGCGCTTTCTCATAGCTCACGCTGTAGGTATCTCAGTTCGGTG
TAGGTCGTTCGCTCCAAGCTGGGCTGTGTGCACGAACCCCCCGTTCAGCCCGACCGCTGCGCCTTATCCG
GTAACTATCGTCTTGAGTCCAACCCGGTAAGACACGACTTATCGCCACTGGCAGCAGCCACTGGTAACAG
GATTAGCAGAGCGAGGTATGTAGGCGGTGCTACAGAGTTCTTGAAGTGGTGGCCTAACTACGGCTACACT
AGAAGAACAGTATTTGGTATCTGCGCTCTGCTGAAGCCAGTTACCTTCGGAAAAAGAGTTGGTAGCTCTT
GATCCGGCAAACAAACCACCGCTGGTAGCGGTGGTTTTTTTGTTTGCAAGCAGCAGATTACGCGCAGAAA
AAAAGGATCTCAAGAAGATCCTTTGATCTTTTCTACGGGGTCTGACGCTCAGTGGAACGACGCGCGCGTA
ACTCACGTTAAGGGATTTTGGTCATGAGCTTGCGCCGTCCCGTCAAGTCAGCGTAATGCTCTGCTTACCA
ATGCTTAATCAGTGAGGCACCTATCTCAGCGATCTGTCTATTTCGTTCATCCATAGTTGCCTGACTCCCC
GTCGTGTAGATAACTACGATACGGGAGGGCTTACCATCTGGCCCCAGCGCTGCGATGATACCGCGAGAAC
CACGCTCACCGGCTCCGGATTTATCAGCAATAAACCAGCCAGCCGGAAGGGCCGAGCGCAGAAGTGGTCC
TGCAACTTTATCCGCCTCCATCCAGTCTATTAATTGTTGCCGGGAAGCTAGAGTAAGTAGTTCGCCAGTT
AATAGTTTGCGCAACGTTGTTGCCATTGCTACAGGCATCGTGGTGTCACGCTCGTCGTTTGGTATGGCTT
CATTCAGCTCCGGTTCCCAACGATCAAGGCGAGTTACATGATCCCCCATGTTGTGCAAAAAAGCGGTTAG
CTCCTTCGGTCCTCCGATCGTTGTCAGAAGTAAGTTGGCCGCAGTGTTATCACTCATGGTTATGGCAGCA
CTGCATAATTCTCTTACTGTCATGCCATCCGTAAGATGCTTTTCTGTGACTGGTGAGTACTCAACCAAGT
CATTCTGAGAATAGTGTATGCGGCGACCGAGTTGCTCTTGCCCGGCGTCAATACGGGATAATACCGCGCC
ACATAGCAGAACTTTAAAAGTGCTCATCATTGGAAAACGTTCTTCGGGGCGAAAACTCTCAAGGATCTTA
CCGCTGTTGAGATCCAGTTCGATGTAACCCACTCGTGCACCCAACTGATCTTCAGCATCTTTTACTTTCA
CCAGCGTTTCTGGGTGAGCAAAAACAGGAAGGCAAAATGCCGCAAAAAAGGGAATAAGGGCGACACGGAA
ATGTTGAATACTCATACTCTTCCTTTTTCAATATTATTGAAGCATTTATCAGGGTTATTGTCTCATGAGC
GGATACATATTTGAATGTATTTAGAAAAATAAACAAATAGGGGTTCCGCGCACATTTCCCCGAAAAGTGC
CACCTGAC
Features (pLannotate 1.2.2; 23 found; start..end, strand, type, name):
     31..83      -  misc_feature   bom (fragment): basis of mobility region from pBR322
    238..617     +  enhancer       CMV enhancer: human cytomegalovirus immediate early enhancer
    618..817     +  promoter       CMV promoter: human cytomegalovirus (CMV) immediate early promoter
    835..1015    +  LTR            5' LTR (truncated): truncated 5' long terminal repeat (LTR) from HIV-1
   1062..1187    +  misc_feature   HIV-1 Ψ: packaging signal of human immunodeficiency virus type 1
   1171..1509    +  CDS            HIV-1 gag (fragment): gag protein from human immunodeficiency virus 1; gag
   1684..1917    +  misc_feature   RRE: The Rev response element (RRE) of HIV-1 allows for Rev-dependent mRNA export from the nucleus to the cytoplasm.
   2294..2394    +  CDS            Rev (fragment): human immunodeficiency virus 1 (HIV-1) Rev protein; rev; enhances nuclear export of unspliced and incompletely spliced viral mRNAs
   2444..2561    +  misc_feature   cPPT/CTS: central polypurine tract and central termination sequence of HIV-1
   2814..2847    +  protein_bind   loxP: Cre-mediated recombination occurs in the 8-bp core sequence (GCATACAT). Cre recombinase
   2972..3039    +  misc_RNA       tracrRNA (fragment): trans-activating CRISPR RNA for the Streptococcus pyogenes CRISPR/Cas9 system
   3104..4275    +  promoter       EF-1α promoter: strong constitutive promoter for human elongation factor EF-1α
   4287..4883    +  CDS            PuroR: puromycin N-acetyltransferase; pac from Streptomyces alboniger; confers resistance to puromycin
   4959..5657    +  CDS            TagBFP: monomeric blue fluorescent protein mammalian codon-optimized
   5677..5710    +  protein_bind   loxP: Cre-mediated recombination occurs in the 8-bp core sequence (GCATACAT). Cre recombinase
   5743..5766    +  misc_feature   MCS (fragment): pBluescript multiple cloning site
   5766..6354    +  misc_feature   WPRE: woodchuck hepatitis virus posttranscriptional regulatory element
   6355..6374    +  misc_feature   MCS (fragment): pBluescript multiple cloning site
   6376..6876    +  CDS            nef (fragment): NEF_HV1LA - Experimental evidence at protein level: Swiss-Prot protein existence level 1. Extracellular Nef protein targets CD4(+) T-lymphocytes for apoptosis by interacting with CXCR4 surface receptors. From Human immunodeficiency virus type 1 group M subtype B (isolate Lai) (HIV-1).
   6883..7063    +  LTR            5' LTR (truncated): truncated 5' long terminal repeat (LTR) from HIV-1
   7125..7713    -  rep_origin     ori: high-copy-number ColE1/pMB1/pBR322/pUC origin of replication
   7835..8695    -  CDS            AmpR: β-lactamase; bla; confers resistance to ampicillin, carbenicillin, and related antibiotics
   8696..8800    -  promoter       AmpR promoter: bla
