[The description below was written by a language model from this plasmid's Addgene catalogue record and pLannotate feature annotations shown in this document.]
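Description:
pGM63 is a lentiviral single-guide RNA expression plasmid built on the pCRISPRia-V2 backbone, carrying a 20-nucleotide protospacer directed against human TOMM70 (also called TOMM70A or Tom70) for CRISPR interference. It is propagated in E. coli as a high-copy plasmid through a ColE1/pUC-type origin and selected with ampicillin via the β-lactamase gene. The annotated full sequence is about 8.8 kb.

The transfer-vector portion has a CMV enhancer/promoter driving a truncated HIV-1 5' LTR, so genomic RNA can be produced in packaging cells. This is followed by the Ψ packaging signal with an adjoining gag fragment, the RRE for Rev-dependent nuclear export, and the cPPT/CTS. A WPRE sits downstream to enhance transcript expression, ahead of a nef fragment and the 3' truncated LTR. The guide cassette is represented in the feature table only by a fragment of the S. pyogenes tracrRNA scaffold. The promoter that drives the sgRNA is not annotated and is not stated in the record, and the cloning sites used are listed as unknown. Downstream, an EF-1α promoter drives a puromycin N-acetyltransferase coding sequence followed by TagBFP, allowing transduced cells to be selected with drug and tracked by blue fluorescence. The short gap between the two reading frames is not annotated, so how they are linked is not recorded. Two loxP sites in the same orientation flank the region from the sgRNA scaffold through TagBFP, which would in principle permit Cre-mediated excision.

The plasmid encodes no Cas protein, so it is meant for cells that already express a dCas9-based repressor, where it knocks down TOMM70. The associated publication studies how alpha-helical proteins are targeted to the mitochondrial outer membrane.
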