Addgene plasmid #220169: pGM63
Purpose: CRISRPi guide RNA against TOMM70A
Depositing lab: Jonathan Weissman. Depositing organization: Whitehead Institute for Biomedical Research. Publication: Triaging of alpha-helical proteins to the mitochondrial outer membrane by distinct chaperone machinery based on substrate topology. Muthukumar G, Stevens TA, Inglis AJ, Esantsi TK, Saunders RA, Schulte F, Voorhees RM, Guna A, Weissman JS. Mol Cell. 2024 Mar 21;84(6):1101-1119.e9. doi: 10.1016/j.molcel.2024.01.028. Epub 2024 Feb 29. PubMed 38428433.
Backbone
  Vector backbone: pCRISPRia-V2
  Vector type: Lentiviral
Growth in bacteria
  Bacterial resistance: Ampicillin, 100 μg/mL
  Growth temperature: 37°C
  Growth strain: NEB Stable
  Copy number: High Copy
Gene/Insert
  Gene/Insert name: TOMM70A (sgRNA)
  gRNA/shRNA sequence: GGCGAAGGAAGACCGAGGGA
  Species: H. sapiens (human)
  Insert size (bp): 20
  Entrez Gene: TOMM70 (a.k.a. TOMM70A, Tom70)
  Cloning method: Restriction Enzyme; 5′ cloning site Unknown (unknown if destroyed)
Terms and licenses: Academic/Nonprofit Terms; Industry Terms: Not Available to Industry
How to cite: pGM63 was a gift from Jonathan Weissman (Addgene plasmid # 220169 ; http://n2t.net/addgene:220169 ; RRID:Addgene_220169)
